>Addgene plasmid #211182 | pBiT3.1-C_NLE1:1-485 | addgene full sequence | sequence record 425881 | Addgene NGS Result
AAGACGCGTTAATTAAGACGTCGGCAGTGAAAAAAATGCTTTATTTGTGAAATTTGTGATGCTATTGCTT
TATTTGTAACCATTATAAGCTGCAATAAACAAGTTAACAACAACAATTGCATTCATTTTATGTTTCAGGT
TCAGGGGGAGGTGTGGGAGGTTTTTTAAAGCAAGTAAAACCTCTACAAATGTGGTATGGCTGATTATGAT
CCGCGGCCGCAATACGTCGACGTTATCAGCTGACTTCGTACGAGAGCCTAGGATTATGGCGCGCCACTAG
TTATTAATAGTAATCAATTACGGGGTCATTAGTTCATAGCCCATATATGGAGTTCCGCGTTACATAACTT
ACGGTAAATGGCCCGCCTGGCTGACCGCCCAACGACCCCCGCCCATTGACGTCAATAATGACGTATGTTC
CCATAGTAACGCCAATAGGGACTTTCCATTGACGTCAATGGGTGGAGTATTTACGGTAAACTGCCCACTT
GGCAGTACATCAAGTGTATCATATGCCAAGTCCGCCCCCTATTGACGTCAATGACGGTAAATGGCCCGCC
TGGCATTATGCCCAGTACATGACCTTACGGGACTTTCCTACTTGGCAGTACATCTACGTATTAGTCATCG
CTATTACCATGGTGATGCGGTTTTGGCAGTACACCAATGGGCGTGGATAGCGGTTTGACTCACGGGGATT
TCCAAGTCTCCACCCCATTGACGTCAATGGGAGTTTGTTTTGGCACCAAAATCAACGGGACTTTCCAAAA
TGTCGTAATAACCCCGCCCCGTTGACGCAAATGGGCGGTAGGCGTGTACGGTGGGAGGTCTATATAAGCA
GAGCTGGTTTAGTGAACCGTCAGATCACTAGAATCTTTATTGCGGTAGTTTATCACAGTTAAATTGCTAA
CGCAGTCAGTGCTTCTGACACAACAGTCTCGAACTTAAGCTGCAGAAGTTGGTCGTGAGGCACTGGGCAG
GTAAGTATCAAGGTTACAAGACAGGTTTAAGGAGACCAATAGAAACTGGGCTTGTCGAGACAGAGAAGAC
TCTTGCGTTTCTGATAGGCACCTATTGGTCTTACTGACATCCACTTTGCCTTTCTCTCCACAGGTGTCCA
CTCCCAGTTCAATTACAGCTCTTAAGGCTAGAGTATTAATACGACTCACTATAGGGGCGATCGCAACAAG
CTTCGGGAAGATCTGGAGCTAGCGGCGGGGGATCCGGTGGGAATTCGACACCATGGCGGCAGCAGTGGCG
GACGAGGCGGTGGCGCGCGATGTGCAGCGGTTGCTAGTGCAGTTCCAGGATGAGGGCGGGCAGCTGCTGG
GTTCCCCGTTCGACGTGCCCGTGGACATCACCCCGGACAGGCTGCAGCTCGTGTGCAACGCGCTACTGGC
CCAGGAGGATCCCCTGCCACTGGCTTTCTTTGTCCACGATGCTGAGATCGTCTCCTCACTGGGGAAGACG
TTGGAGTCCCAGGCAGTGGAGACAGAGAAGGTCCTAGACATCATCTACCAGCCACAGGCTATCTTCAGAG
TCCGGGCTGTGACTCGCTGCACCAGCTCCTTGGAGGGTCACAGTGAGGCAGTCATTTCTGTGGCCTTCAG
CCCTACGGGAAAGTACCTGGCCAGTGGCTCTGGAGACACCACCGTGCGCTTCTGGGATCTCAGCACAGAG
ACACCACATTTCACATGCAAGGGACACAGACACTGGGTCCTTAGTATATCCTGGTCTCCAGATGGCAAGA
AGCTGGCCTCAGGCTGCAAGAATGGCCAGATTCTCCTCTGGGACCCAAGCACAGGGAAGCAGGTGGGCAG
GACCCTCGCTGGCCACAGCAAGTGGATCACAGGCCTGAGCTGGGAGCCCCTCCATGCGAACCCTGAGTGC
CGCTATGTGGCCAGCAGCTCCAAGGATGGCAGTGTGCGGATCTGGGACACAACTGCAGGCCGCTGTGAGC
GCATCCTCACCGGGCACACCCAGTCGGTCACCTGTCTCCGGTGGGGAGGGGACGGGCTTCTCTACTCTGC
CTCCCAGGACCGCACCATCAAAGTCTGGAGAGCTCATGACGGTGTGCTGTGCCGGACTCTGCAAGGCCAC
GGCCACTGGGTGAACACCATGGCCCTCAGCACTGACTATGCCCTGCGCACTGGGGCCTTTGAACCTGCTG
AGGCCTCAGTTAATCCCCAAGACCTCAAAGGATCCTTGCAGGAGTTGAAGGAGAGGGCTCTGAGCCGATA
CAACCTCGTGCGGGGCCAGGGTCCAGAGAGGCTGGTGTCTGGCTCCGACGACTTCACCTTATTCCTGTGG
TCCCCAGCAGAGGACAAAAAGCCTCTCACTCGGATGACAGGACACCAAGCTCTCATCAACCAGGTGCTCT
TCTCTCCTGACTCCCGCATCGTGGCTAGTGCCTCCTTTGACAAGTCCATCAAGCTGTGGGATGGCAGGAC
GGGCAAGTACCTGGCTTCCCTACGCGGCCACGTGGCTGCCGTGTACCAGATTGCGTGGTCAGCTGACAGT
CGGCTCCTGGTCAGCGGCAGCAGTGACAGCACACTGAAGGTGTGGGATGTGAAGGCCCAGAAGCTGGCCA
TGGACCTGCCCGGCCACGCGGATGAGGTATATGCTGTTGACTGGAGTCCAGATGGCCAGAGAGTGGCAAG
TGGTGGGAAGGACAAATGCCTCCGGATATGGAGGAGAGGCTCGAGCGGTGGGAGCTCCGGTGTGAGCGGC
TGGCGGCTGTTCAAGAAGATTAGCTAAGTTTAAACGGCCGCGACTCTAGACTGCAGGCATGCAAGCTGAT
TTGGCTGCTGCCACCGCTGAGCAAGGCCGCTTCGAGCAGACATGATAAGATACATTGATGAGTTTGGACA
AACCACAACTAGAATGCAGTGAAAAAAATGCTTTATTTGTGAAATTTGTGATGCTATTGCTTTATTTGTA
ACCATTATAAGCTGCAATAAACAAGTTAACAACAACAATTGCATTCATTTTATGTTTCAGGTTCAGGGGG
AGATGTGGGAGGTTTTTTTAAGCAAGTAAAACCTCTACAAATGTGGTAAAATCTTAATTAAGACTTCTAA
TATAACTTCGTATAGCATACATTATACGAAGTTATGGTTCCACTGTTGACAATTAATCATCGGCATAGTA
TATCGGCATAGTATAATACGACAAGGTGAGGAACTAAACCCAGGAGGCAGATCATGATTGAACAAGATGG
ATTGCACGCAGGTTCTCCGGCCGCTTGGGTGGAGAGGCTATTCGGCTATGACTGGGCACAACAGACAATC
GGCTGCTCTGATGCCGCCGTGTTCCGGCTGTCAGCGCAGGGGCGCCCGGTTCTTTTTGTCAAGACCGACC
TGTCCGGTGCCCTGAATGAACTGCAGGACGAGGCAGCGCGGCTATCGTGGCTGGCCACGACGGGCGTTCC
TTGCGCAGCTGTGCTCGACGTTGTCACTGAAGCGGGAAGGGACTGGCTGCTATTGGGCGAAGTGCCGGGG
CAGGATCTCCTGTCATCTCACCTTGCTCCTGCCGAGAAAGTATCCATCATGGCTGATGCAATGCGGCGGC
TGCATACGCTTGATCCGGCTACCTGCCCATTCGACCACCAAGCGAAACATCGCATCGAGCGAGCACGTAC
TCGGATGGAAGCCGGTCTTGTCGATCAGGATGATCTGGACGAAGAGCATCAGGGGCTCGCGCCAGCCGAA
CTGTTCGCCAGGCTCAAGGCGCGCATGCCCGACGGCGAGGATCTCGTCGTGACCCATGGCGATGCCTGCT
TGCCGAATATCATGGTGGAAAATGGCCGCTTTTCTGGATTCATCGACTGTGGCCGGCTGGGTGTGGCGGA
CCGCTATCAGGACATAGCGTTGGCTACCCGTGATATTGCTGAAGAGCTTGGCGGCGAATGGGCTGACCGC
TTCCTCGTGCTTTACGGTATCGCCGCTCCCGATTCGCAGCGCATCGCCTTCTATCGCCTTCTTGACGAGT
TCTTCTGATTCGAAATGACCGACCAAGCGACGCCCAACCGGTATCAGCTCACTCAAAGGCGGTAATACGG
TTATCCACAGAATCAGGGGATAACGCAGGAAAGAACATGTGAGCAAAAGGCCAGCAAAAGGCCAGGAACC
GTAAAAAGGCCGCGTTGCTGGCGTTTTTCCATAGGCTCCGCCCCCCTGACGAGCATCACAAAAATCGACG
CTCAAGTCAGAGGTGGCGAAACCCGACAGGACTATAAAGATACCAGGCGTTTCCCCCTGGAAGCTCCCTC
GTGCGCTCTCCTGTTCCGACCCTGCCGCTTACCGGATACCTGTCCGCCTTTCTCCCTTCGGGAAGCGTGG
CGCTTTCTCATAGCTCACGCTGTAGGTATCTCAGTTCGGTGTAGGTCGTTCGCTCCAAGCTGGGCTGTGT
GCACGAACCCCCCGTTCAGCCCGACCGCTGCGCCTTATCCGGTAACTATCGTCTTGAGTCCAACCCGGTA
AGACACGACTTATCGCCACTGGCAGCAGCCACTGGTAACAGGATTAGCAGAGCGAGGTATGTAGGCGGTG
CTACAGAGTTCTTGAAGTGGTGGCCTAACTACGGCTACACTAGAAGGACAGTATTTGGTATCTGCGCTCT
GCTGAAGCCAGTTACCTTCGGAAAAAGAGTTGGTAGCTCTTGATCCGGCAAACAAACCACCGCTGGTAGC
GGTGGTTTTTTTGTTTGCAAGCAGCAGATTACGCGCAGAAAAAAAGGATTTCAAGAAGATCCTTTGATCT
TTTCTACGGGGTCTGACGCTCAGTGGAACGAAAACTCACGTTAAGGGATTTTGGTCATGAGATTATCAAA
AAGGATCTTCACCTAGATCCTTTTATAGTCCGGAATCGTCACACAAAAAACCAACACACAGATGTAATGA
AAATAAAGATATTTTATTGCGGCCATCGTGATGGCTAGAGTTTAGCCCTCCCACACATAACCAGAGGGCA
GCAATTCACGAATCCCAACTGCCGTCGGCTGTCCATCACTGTCCTTCACTATGGCTTTGATCCCAGGATG
CAGATCGAGAAGCACCTGTCGGCACCGTCCGCAGGGGCTCAAGATGCCCCTGTTCTCATTTCCGATCGCG
ACGATACAAGTCAGGTTGCCAGCTGCCGCAGCAGCAGCAGTGCCCAGCACCACGAGTTCTGCACAAGGTC
CCCCAGTAAAATGATATACATTGACACCAGTGAAGATGCGGCCGTCGCTAGAGAGAGCTGCGCTGGCGAC
GCTGTAGTCTTCAGAGATGGGGATGCTGTTGATTGTAGCCGTTGCTCTTTCAATGAGGGTGGATTCTTCT
TGAGACAAAGGCTTGGCCATGGTGGCGCTAGTGTCAGAAGAATCGAGCTTTTTGCAAAAGCCTAGGCCTC
CAAAAAAGCCTCCTCACTACTTCTGGAATAGCTCAGAGGCCGAGGCGGCCTCGGCCTCTGCATAAATAAA
AAAAATTAGTCAGCCATGGGGCGGAGAATGGGCGGAACTGGGCGGAGTTAGGGGCGGGATGGGCGGAGTT
AGGGGCGGGACTATGGTTGCTGACTAATTGAGATGCATGCTTTGCATACTTCTGCCTGCTGGGGAGCCTG
GGGACTTTCCACACCTGGTTGCTGACTAATTGAGATGCATGCTTTGCATACTTCTGCCTGCTGGGGAGCC
TGGGGACTTTCCACACCCTAACTGACACACATTCCACAGCTGGTTCTTTCCGCCTCAGAAGGTACCTAAC
CAAGTTCCTCTTTCAGAGGTTATTTCAGGCCATGGTGCTGCGC
Features (pLannotate 1.2.2; 17 found; start..end, strand, type, name):
     24..105     -  polyA_signal   SV40 poly(A) signal: SV40 polyadenylation signal
    128..211     -  CDS            large T antigen (fragment): large T antigen from SV40 (simian virus 40)
    276..641     +  enhancer       CMV enhancer: human cytomegalovirus immediate early enhancer
    643..842     +  promoter       CMV promoter: human cytomegalovirus (CMV) immediate early promoter
    981..1113    +  intron         chimeric intron: chimera between introns from human β-globin and immunoglobulin heavy chain genes
   1157..1175    +  promoter       T7 promoter: promoter for bacteriophage T7 RNA polymerase
   1243..2469    +  CDS            NLE1 (fragment): NLE1_HUMAN - Experimental evidence at protein level: Swiss-Prot protein existence level 1. Plays a role in regulating Notch activity. Plays a role in regulating the expression of CDKN1A and several members of the Wnt pathway, probably via its effects on Notch activity. Required during embryogenesis for inner mass cell survival (By similarity). From Homo sapiens (Human).
   2793..2820    +  CDS            SET1 (fragment): solubility-enhancement tag derived from T7 phage gene 10B
   2846..2967    -  polyA_signal   SV40 poly(A) signal: SV40 polyadenylation signal
   2990..3058    -  CDS            large T antigen (fragment): large T antigen from SV40 (simian virus 40)
   3082..3115    +  protein_bind   loxP: Cre-mediated recombination occurs in the 8-bp core sequence (GCATACAT). Cre recombinase
   3125..3172    +  promoter       EM7 promoter: synthetic bacterial promoter&nbsp
   3204..3995    +  CDS            neo: KKA2_KLEPN - Also known as kan, nptII. Experimental evidence at protein level: Swiss-Prot protein existence level 1. Resistance to kanamycin, neomycin, paromomycin, ribostamycin, butirosin and gentamicin B. From Klebsiella pneumoniae.
   4156..4744    -  rep_origin     ori: high-copy-number ColE1/pMB1/pBR322/pUC origin of replication
   4870..4918    -  polyA_signal   poly(A) signal: synthetic polyadenylation signal
   4942..5340    -  CDS            BSD: blasticidin S deaminase; Aspergillus terreus BSD; confers resistance to blasticidin
   5371..5728    -  promoter       SV40 promoter: SV40 enhancer and early promoter
