[The description below was written by a language model from this plasmid's Addgene catalogue record and pLannotate feature annotations shown in this document.]
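Description:
pBiT3.1-C_NLE1:1-485 is a mammalian expression plasmid built on the Promega pBiT3.1-C backbone that encodes full-length human NLE1 (Notchless homolog 1, residues M1–R485, a 1,455 bp insert) fused at its C terminus to a HiBiT tag through a flexible Gly/Ser linker. The coding sequence derives from a Mammalian Gene Collection clone and carries three natural variants (P6A, R169K, Q319K). It was inserted by ligation-independent cloning between EcoRI and XhoI sites, both of which are retained. Transcription is driven by the CMV immediate-early enhancer and promoter, followed by a chimeric β-globin/immunoglobulin intron that generally improves mRNA processing and expression, and it terminates at an SV40 polyadenylation signal. A T7 promoter upstream of the insert serves as a sequencing primer site and could support in vitro transcription. The automated annotation marks only part of the NLE1 reading frame and labels a short downstream stretch as a solubility tag fragment, which is probably a spurious match.

The plasmid replicates at high copy in E. coli from a ColE1/pUC-type origin and is selected with kanamycin through an EM7-driven neo (nptII) gene, which is preceded by a loxP site. The catalogue lists neomycin/G418 as the mammalian selectable marker, but the feature table shows only a bacterial promoter on neo. It also shows a separate SV40 promoter–blasticidin S deaminase cassette with a synthetic poly(A) signal, so the mammalian selection stated in the record and the annotated features do not fully agree.

HiBiT is a small peptide that complements the LgBiT fragment to reconstitute NanoLuc luciferase, allowing luminescent quantification of tagged protein. The plasmid was deposited with a study evaluating the ligandability of WD40 repeat proteins, which suggests use in cellular assays of NLE1 levels or ligand engagement, although the record does not state the specific assay.
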