Addgene plasmid #211182: pBiT3.1-C_NLE1:1-485
Purpose: Mammalian expression of full-length human NLE1. C-terminal HiBiT tag.
Depositing lab: Cheryl Arrowsmith. Depositing organization: University of Toronto. Publication: A Target Class Ligandability Evaluation of WD40 Repeat-Containing Proteins. Ackloo S, Li F, Szewczyk M, Seitova A, Loppnau P, Zeng H, Xu J, Ahmad S, Arnautova YA, Baghaie AJ, Beldar S, Bolotokova A, Centrella PA, Chau I, Clark MA, Cuozzo JW, Dehghani-Tafti S, Disch JS, Dong A, Dumas A, Feng JA, Ghiabi P, Gibson E, Gilmer J, Goldman B, Green SR, Guie MA, Guilinger JP, Harms N, Herasymenko O, Houliston S, Hutchinson A, Kearnes S, Keefe AD, Kimani SW, Kramer T, Kutera M, Kwak HA, Lento C, Li Y, Liu J, Loup J, Machado RAC, Mulhern CJ, Perveen S, Righetto GL, Riley P, Shrestha S, Sigel EA, Silva M, Sintchak MD, Slakman BL, Taylor RD, Thompson J, Torng W, Underkoffler C, von Rechenberg M, Walsh RT, Watson I, Wilson DJ, Wolf E, Yadav M, Yazdi AK, Zhang J, Zhang Y, Santhakumar V, Edwards AM, Barsyte-Lovejoy D, Schapira M, Brown PJ, Halabelian L, Arrowsmith CH. J Med Chem. 2025 Jan 23;68(2):1092-1112. doi: 10.1021/acs.jmedchem.4c02010. Epub 2024 Nov 4. PubMed 39495097.
Backbone
  Vector backbone: pBiT3.1-C
  Backbone manufacturer: Promega
  Vector type: Mammalian Expression
  Selectable markers: Neomycin (select with G418)
Growth in bacteria
  Bacterial resistance: Kanamycin, 50 μg/mL
  Growth temperature: 37°C
  Growth strain: DH5alpha
  Copy number: High Copy
Gene/Insert
  Gene/Insert name: NLE1:M1-R485
  Species: H. sapiens (human)
  Insert size (bp): 1455
  Mutation: P6A natural variant (VAR_060327). R169K natural variant (VAR_060328). Q319K natural variant (VAR_035886)
  Entrez Gene: NLE1 (a.k.a. Nle, FLJ10458)
  Promoter: CMV
  Tag / fusion protein: GSSGGSSGVSGWRLFKKIS (C terminal on insert)
  Cloning method: Ligation Independent Cloning
  Sequencing primers: 5′ T7; 3′ TTGCTCAGCGGTGGCAGCAG
Resource information
  A portion of this plasmid was derived from a plasmid made by: Mammalian Gene Collection (BC012075)
Terms and licenses: Academic/Nonprofit Terms; Industry Terms: Not Available to Industry
Depositor comments: 5' Cloning Site: EcoR1 (not destroyed), 3' Cloning Site: Xho1 (not destroyed).
How to cite: pBiT3.1-C_NLE1:1-485 was a gift from Cheryl Arrowsmith (Addgene plasmid # 211182 ; http://n2t.net/addgene:211182 ; RRID:Addgene_211182)
