>Addgene plasmid #211182 | pBiT3.1-C_NLE1:1-485 | depositor partial sequence | sequence record 411842 | Insert sequence
ATGGCGGCAGCAGTGGCGGACGAGGCGGTGGCGCGCGATGTGCAGCGGTTGCTAGTGCAGTTCCAGGATG
AGGGCGGGCAGCTGCTGGGTTCCCCGTTCGACGTGCCCGTGGACATCACCCCGGACAGGCTGCAGCTCGT
GTGCAACGCGCTACTGGCCCAGGAGGATCCCCTGCCACTGGCTTTCTTTGTCCACGATGCTGAGATCGTC
TCCTCACTGGGGAAGACGTTGGAGTCCCAGGCAGTGGAGACAGAGAAGGTCCTAGACATCATCTACCAGC
CACAGGCTATCTTCAGAGTCCGGGCTGTGACTCGCTGCACCAGCTCCTTGGAGGGTCACAGTGAGGCAGT
CATTTCTGTGGCCTTCAGCCCTACGGGAAAGTACCTGGCCAGTGGCTCTGGAGACACCACCGTGCGCTTC
TGGGATCTCAGCACAGAGACACCACATTTCACATGCAAGGGACACAGACACTGGGTCCTTAGTATATCCT
GGTCTCCAGATGGCAAGAAGCTGGCCTCAGGCTGCAAGAATGGCCAGATTCTCCTCTGGGACCCAAGCAC
AGGGAAGCAGGTGGGCAGGACCCTCGCTGGCCACAGCAAGTGGATCACAGGCCTGAGCTGGGAGCCCCTC
CATGCGAACCCTGAGTGCCGCTATGTGGCCAGCAGCTCCAAGGATGGCAGTGTGCGGATCTGGGACACAA
CTGCAGGCCGCTGTGAGCGCATCCTCACCGGGCACACCCAGTCGGTCACCTGTCTCCGGTGGGGAGGGGA
CGGGCTTCTCTACTCTGCCTCCCAGGACCGCACCATCAAAGTCTGGAGAGCTCATGACGGTGTGCTGTGC
CGGACTCTGCAAGGCCACGGCCACTGGGTGAACACCATGGCCCTCAGCACTGACTATGCCCTGCGCACTG
GGGCCTTTGAACCTGCTGAGGCCTCAGTTAATCCCCAAGACCTCAAAGGATCCTTGCAGGAGTTGAAGGA
GAGGGCTCTGAGCCGATACAACCTCGTGCGGGGCCAGGGTCCAGAGAGGCTGGTGTCTGGCTCCGACGAC
TTCACCTTATTCCTGTGGTCCCCAGCAGAGGACAAAAAGCCTCTCACTCGGATGACAGGACACCAAGCTC
TCATCAACCAGGTGCTCTTCTCTCCTGACTCCCGCATCGTGGCTAGTGCCTCCTTTGACAAGTCCATCAA
GCTGTGGGATGGCAGGACGGGCAAGTACCTGGCTTCCCTACGCGGCCACGTGGCTGCCGTGTACCAGATT
GCGTGGTCAGCTGACAGTCGGCTCCTGGTCAGCGGCAGCAGTGACAGCACACTGAAGGTGTGGGATGTGA
AGGCCCAGAAGCTGGCCATGGACCTGCCCGGCCACGCGGATGAGGTATATGCTGTTGACTGGAGTCCAGA
TGGCCAGAGAGTGGCAAGTGGTGGGAAGGACAAATGCCTCCGGATATGGAGGAGA
